Addgene plasmid #123045: pWS626
Purpose: P-factor GPCR
Depositing lab: Tom Ellis. Depositing organization: Imperial College London. Publication: Engineering a Model Cell for Rational Tuning of GPCR Signaling. Shaw WM, Yamauchi H, Mead J, Gowers GF, Bell DJ, Oling D, Larsson N, Wigglesworth M, Ladds G, Ellis T. Cell. 2019 Apr 18;177(3):782-796.e27. doi: 10.1016/j.cell.2019.02.023. Epub 2019 Apr 4. PubMed 30955892.
Backbone
  Vector backbone: pYTK001
  Vector type: Yeast Expression
Growth in bacteria
  Bacterial resistance: Chloramphenicol, 25 μg/mL
  Growth temperature: 37°C
  Growth strain: NEB Turbo Competent E. coli
  Copy number: High Copy
Gene/Insert
  Gene/Insert name: Mam2 [3]
  Species: S. cerevisiae (budding yeast)
  Cloning method: Gateway Cloning
Terms and licenses: Academic/Nonprofit Terms; Industry Terms: Not Available to Industry
Depositor comments: Please visit https://www.biorxiv.org/content/10.1101/390559v1 for bioRxiv preprint.
How to cite: pWS626 was a gift from Tom Ellis (Addgene plasmid # 123045 ; http://n2t.net/addgene:123045 ; RRID:Addgene_123045)
