[The description below was written by a language model from this plasmid's Addgene catalogue record and the feature table of its GenBank file.]
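Description:
pWS626 is a small (2,709 bp) circular part plasmid built on pYTK001, the entry vector of the modular yeast toolkit (MoClo-YTK) system, and catalogued as a yeast expression vector. Its annotated backbone is purely bacterial. It has a high-copy ColE1/pMB1-type origin of replication, a chloramphenicol acetyltransferase (CmR) gene for selection in E. coli, and a minimal phage lambda t0 transcription terminator. No yeast origin of replication, centromere, auxotrophic marker, yeast promoter or yeast terminator appears in the feature table. As recorded, the plasmid therefore looks like a storage and assembly vector rather than one that could drive expression in yeast on its own.

The payload is listed as "Mam2 [3]", described as the P-factor GPCR. Mam2 is generally known as the pheromone P-factor receptor of fission yeast, although the catalogue gives the species as S. cerevisiae, perhaps reflecting the intended host rather than the gene's origin. The "[3]" most likely denotes a type 3 (coding sequence) part in the toolkit's numbering, meaning the open reading frame would be combined with separate promoter and terminator parts in later assemblies. The insert itself is not annotated in the feature table and presumably occupies the unannotated region of roughly 1 kb upstream of the lambda t0 terminator. The record lists Gateway as the cloning method, which sits oddly with a backbone normally used for Golden Gate assembly, and no recombination sites are annotated. The associated publication concerns engineering a yeast model cell for rational tuning of GPCR signalling. This fits use of the part to build heterologous receptor expression cassettes coupled to the yeast pheromone response pathway.
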