LOCUS       Exported 2709 bp ds-DNA circular SYN 13-MAY-2021
DEFINITION  P-factor GPCR.
ACCESSION   .
VERSION     .
KEYWORDS    pWS626
SOURCE      synthetic DNA construct
  ORGANISM  synthetic DNA construct
REFERENCE   1 (bases 1 to 2709)
  AUTHORS   Shaw WM, Yamauchi H, Mead J, Gowers GF, Bell DJ, Oling D, Larsson N,
            Wigglesworth M, Ladds G, Ellis T
  TITLE     Engineering a Model Cell for Rational Tuning of GPCR Signaling.
  JOURNAL   Cell. 2019 Apr 18;177(3):782-796.e27. doi:
            10.1016/j.cell.2019.02.023. Epub 2019 Apr 4.
  PUBMED    30955892
REFERENCE   2 (bases 1 to 2709)
  AUTHORS   .
  TITLE     Direct Submission
  JOURNAL   Exported May 13, 2021 from SnapGene Server 1.1.58
            http://www.snapgene.com
FEATURES             Location/Qualifiers
     source          1..2709
                     /organism="synthetic DNA construct"
                     /mol_type="other DNA"
     terminator      1076..1110
                     /label=lambda t0 terminator
                     /note="minimal transcription terminator from phage lambda
                     (Scholtissek and Grosse, 1987)"
     CDS             complement(1181..1840)
                     /codon_start=1
                     /gene="cat"
                     /product="chloramphenicol acetyltransferase"
                     /label=CmR
                     /note="confers resistance to chloramphenicol"
                     /translation="MEKKITGYTTVDISQWHRKEHFEAFQSVAQCTYNQTVQLDITAFL
                     KTVKKNKHKFYPAFIHILARLMNAHPEFRMAMKDGELVIWDSVHPCYTVFHEQTETFSS
                     LWSEYHDDFRQFLHIYSQDVACYGENLAYFPKGFIENMFFVSANPWVSFTSFDLNVANM
                     DNFFAPVFTMGKYYTQGDKVLMPLAIQVHHAVCDGFHVGRMLNELQQYCDEWQGGA"
     primer_bind     1755..1774
                     /label=CAT-R
                     /note="Chloramphenicol resistance gene, reverse primer"
     rep_origin      2022..2610
                     /direction=RIGHT
                     /label=ori
                     /note="high-copy-number ColE1/pMB1/pBR322/pUC origin of
                     replication"
     primer_bind     2511..2530
                     /label=pBR322ori-F
                     /note="pBR322 origin, forward primer"
ORIGIN
        1 agtcggtctc atatgaggca accttggtgg aaagacttta ctattcccga tgcaagcgca
       61 attattcacc aaaatattac cattgtgtct attgtcggag agattgaagt gcctgtttca
      121 acaattgatg catatgaaag ggataggtta ttaactggaa tgactttatc tgcccaatta
      181 gctttaggag tgttaaccat tttaatggtt tgtctgttat catcaagcga aaaacgtaaa
      241 caccctgttt ttgtttttaa ttcggcaagt attgttgcaa tgtgtttacg cgccatttta
      301 aatatcgtga ccatctgctc gaattcgtac agtatcctcg ttaattacgg gtttatctta
      361 aacatggttc atatgtatgt gcatgtgttt aatattttaa ttttattatt agcaccggtg
      421 atcattttta ctgctgagat gtcgatgatg attcaagtta ggatcatttg tgcacatgat
      481 aggaaaacac aacgtatcat gactgttatt agtgcctgct taactgtttt agttctcgca
      541 ttttggatta ctaacatgtg tcaacagatt cagtatctct tatggttaac tcctttatcg
      601 tcgaaaacca ttgttggata ctcttggccc tactttattg ctaaaatctt atttgctttt
      661 tcgattattt ttcacagtgg tgttttttca tacaaactct ttagggccat cttaatccgc
      721 aaaaaaattg ggcaatttcc ttttggtccg atgcagtgta ttttagttat ttcgtgccaa
      781 tgtttaattg ttcctgctac ctttactatc atcgatagtt ttatccatac gtatgatggc
      841 ttttcgtcta tgactcaatg tctcctgatc atttctttac cattatcgag tttatgggcg
      901 tctagtacag ctctcaaatt acaatcgatg aaaacttcat ctgcgcaagg agaaaccacc
      961 gaggtttcga ttagggttga taggacgttt gatatcaaac atactcccag tgacgattat
     1021 tcgatttctg atgaatctga aactaaaaag tggacgggat cctgagacca gaccaataaa
     1081 aaacgcccgg cggcaaccga gcgttctgaa caaatccaga tggagttctg aggtcattac
     1141 tggatctatc aacaggagtc caagcgagct cgatatcaaa ttacgccccg ccctgccact
     1201 catcgcagta ctgttgtaat tcattaagca ttctgccgac atggaagcca tcacaaacgg
     1261 catgatgaac ctgaatcgcc agcggcatca gcaccttgtc gccttgcgta taatatttgc
     1321 ccatggtgaa aacgggggcg aagaagttgt ccatattggc cacgtttaaa tcaaaactgg
     1381 tgaaactcac ccagggattg gctgaaacga aaaacatatt ctcaataaac cctttaggga
     1441 aataggccag gttttcaccg taacacgcca catcttgcga atatatgtgt agaaactgcc
     1501 ggaaatcgtc gtggtattca ctccagagcg atgaaaacgt ttcagtttgc tcatggaaaa
     1561 cggtgtaaca agggtgaaca ctatcccata tcaccagctc accgtctttc attgccatac
     1621 gaaattccgg atgagcattc atcaggcggg caagaatgtg aataaaggcc ggataaaact
     1681 tgtgcttatt tttctttacg gtctttaaaa aggccgtaat atccagctga acggtctggt
     1741 tataggtaca ttgagcaact gactgaaatg cctcaaaatg ttctttacga tgccattggg
     1801 atatatcaac ggtggtatat ccagtgattt ttttctccat tttagcttcc ttagctcctg
     1861 aaaatctcga taactcaaaa aatacgcccg gtagtgatct tatttcatta tggtgaaagt
     1921 tggaacctct tacgtgcccg atcaatcatg accaaaatcc cttaacgtga gttttcgttc
     1981 cactgagcgt cagaccccgt agaaaagatc aaaggatctt cttgagatcc tttttttctg
     2041 cgcgtaatct gctgcttgca aacaaaaaaa ccaccgctac cagcggtggt ttgtttgccg
     2101 gatcaagagc taccaactct ttttccgaag gtaactggct tcagcagagc gcagatacca
     2161 aatactgttc ttctagtgta gccgtagtta ggccaccact tcaagaactc tgtagcaccg
     2221 cctacatacc tcgctctgct aatcctgtta ccagtggctg ctgccagtgg cgataagtcg
     2281 tgtcttaccg ggttggactc aagacgatag ttaccggata aggcgcagcg gtcgggctga
     2341 acggggggtt cgtgcacaca gcccagcttg gagcgaacga cctacaccga actgagatac
     2401 ctacagcgtg agctatgaga aagcgccacg cttcccgaag ggagaaaggc ggacaggtat
     2461 ccggtaagcg gcagggtcgg aacaggagag cgcacgaggg agcttccagg gggaaacgcc
     2521 tggtatcttt atagtcctgt cgggtttcgc cacctctgac ttgagcgtcg atttttgtga
     2581 tgctcgtcag gggggcggag cctatggaaa aacgccagca acgcggcctt tttacggttc
     2641 ctggcctttt gctggccttt tgctcacatg ttctttcctg cgttatcccc tgattctgtg
     2701 gataaccgt
//
